Addgene plasmid #168167: pASH3 [pmyo-3::BeCNG1-YFP]
Purpose: Expression of BeCNG1-YFP in BWMs of C. elegans
Depositing lab: Alexander Gottschalk. Depositing organization: Goethe-Universitaet Frankfurt am Main. Publication: Optogenetic tools for manipulation of cyclic nucleotides functionally coupled to cyclic nucleotide-gated channels. Henss T, Nagpal J, Gao S, Scheib U, Pieragnolo A, Hirschhauser A, Schneider-Warme F, Hegemann P, Nagel G, Gottschalk A. Br J Pharmacol. 2021 Mar 18. doi: 10.1111/bph.15445. PubMed 33733470.
Backbone
  Vector backbone: pPD96.52
  Vector type: Worm Expression
Growth in bacteria
  Bacterial resistance: Ampicillin, 100 μg/mL
  Growth temperature: 37°C
  Growth strain: DH5alpha
  Copy number: High Copy
Gene/Insert
  Gene/Insert name: BeCNG1-YFP
  Species: Blastocladiella emersonii
  Tag / fusion protein: YFP (C terminal on insert)
  Cloning method: Restriction Enzyme; 5′ cloning site BamHI (unknown if destroyed); 3′ cloning site KpnI (unknown if destroyed)
  Sequencing primers: 5′ gattctttgcttgtcaac; 3′ ACTCTGATGACAGCG
Terms and licenses: Academic/Nonprofit Terms; Industry Terms: Not Available to Industry
How to cite: pASH3 [pmyo-3::BeCNG1-YFP] was a gift from Alexander Gottschalk (Addgene plasmid # 168167 ; http://n2t.net/addgene:168167 ; RRID:Addgene_168167)
