[The description below was written by a language model from this plasmid's Addgene catalogue record and pLannotate feature annotations shown in this document.]
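Description:
pASH3 [pmyo-3::BeCNG1-YFP] is a C. elegans expression plasmid built on the pPD96.52 backbone, a worm expression vector. It is propagated in E. coli as a high-copy plasmid through a ColE1/pUC-type origin and selected with ampicillin via the β-lactamase gene and its own promoter. The automated annotation of the 8.8 kb sequence also picks up bacterial backbone remnants: partial rop, bom and lacI fragments, together with a CAP binding site, lac promoter and lac operator. None of these plays a role in worm expression.

The payload is BeCNG1, a gene from the aquatic fungus Blastocladiella emersonii, fused at its C terminus to YFP (annotated as EYFP) and inserted between BamHI and KpnI sites. As the plasmid name indicates, the fusion is driven by the myo-3 promoter, which the record links to expression in body wall muscle cells. The feature table annotates only the EYFP portion of the cassette. The promoter and the BeCNG1 coding region are not detected, presumably lying in the unannotated region upstream of EYFP. A short fragment matching C. elegans aex-5 is called downstream of the fusion, and its function here is not stated.

The associated publication title concerns optogenetic tools for manipulating cyclic nucleotides coupled to cyclic nucleotide-gated channels, suggesting that BeCNG1 is such a channel. The plasmid is used to express it in worm muscle, where the YFP tag allows expression and localisation to be visualised.
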