Features (pLannotate 1.2.2; 11 found; start..end, strand, type, name):
   4639..5358    +  CDS            EYFP: enhanced YFP mammalian codon-optimized
   5966..6118    +  CDS            aex-5 (fragment): AEX5_CAEEL - Also known as kpc-3 From Caenorhabditis elegans.
   6246..6281    +  CDS            rop (fragment): Rop protein, which maintains plasmids at low copy number; rop
   6383..6482    +  misc_feature   bom (fragment): basis of mobility region from pBR322
   6580..6684    +  promoter       AmpR promoter: bla
   6685..7545    +  CDS            AmpR: β-lactamase; bla; confers resistance to ampicillin, carbenicillin, and related antibiotics
   7716..8304    +  rep_origin     ori: high-copy-number ColE1/pMB1/pBR322/pUC origin of replication
   8487..8579    +  CDS            lacI (fragment): lac repressor; lacI; The lac repressor binds to the lac operator to inhibit transcription in E. coli. This inhibition can be relieved by adding lactose or isopropyl-β-D-thiogalactopyranoside (IPTG).
   8592..8613    +  protein_bind   CAP binding site: CAP binding activates transcription in the presence of cAMP. E. coli catabolite activator protein
   8628..8658    +  promoter       lac promoter: promoter for the E. coli lac operon
   8666..8682    +  protein_bind   lac operator: The lac repressor binds to the lac operator to inhibit transcription in E. coli. This inhibition can be relieved by adding lactose or isopropyl-β-D-thiogalactopyranoside (IPTG). lac repressor encoded by lacI
>Addgene plasmid #168167 | pASH3 [pmyo-3::BeCNG1-YFP] | addgene full sequence | sequence record 332383 | Addgene NGS Result
GATGGATACGCTAACAACTTGGAAATGAAATAAGCTTGGGCTGCAGGTCGGCTATAATAAGTTCTTGAAT
AAAATAATTTTCCCGACAAAACATGAGTATTTCTTTCGAAAATAAAAGTGCAGGCTAATTAGAGATTATT
CTGTAATTAACTGCATAATTTGTCACGTGCCATAGTTTTACATTCCACTACGTCATAGTTCTTAAAATAC
TAATCTCCTGAAAATAGAAGTAGGTGAAGAAAGTTTAATTATCAGTTCTAAAATGACAATTGATCTTTGG
AATATGTTCTGAAACTACCGATCATTGAACAGATGCTATTTGAATGATATAGAATTGTATATTTGCAATT
TCTGAAACGCGTTCTTAAAGGCACACAGATTAATTCAAAAGGGTCTGGCCGCAAAAAGGTTTATGGTGGC
CGATTTTGAGTTTTGTGTGTGATTGCTTTTTCACAATCAGTGTTTTCAGGATTATGTGATGAACTAGATC
TTCAAGTTTCGTTACATTTCATATGTTTTCGGAACTCACGAAGTACATATTGGGTATTGTGCTCAAAAAA
TTCAGCAATCAGCTTCGCTCCGCTGACTTTAGAACCCAAAAAAATAGTATGGCCAAACTGACTGTGTTAC
GATCATTTCAATTTTTCAATACATATTTAAGATTTCTAAGAGTAAGAAGGTCAAAAACTGTTCTGGAATA
CATATATATTTTTCAGGTTACAATTAGTCAAAAAGTGCACTGAAATATACGTTTTAATTTCACGAATAAC
CCAATTAGTTCAATGTATTTTTGGTCAACCAACGTTAAAGTTTGGCTTCCAACCAATTATCATTTCTGAT
CAACCACAATGTTTTTTCTTTATCTGCAAGTTAATTTTTTATTTTTATCCAGATGTTTGGCATATTTTTC
AATTCTTCACTAGCGCCCACTTCTTGCACTTCCGGCGCCCTGAATCTAATGCATCTGTTGCAAGAATTGA
AAGACCAATCAACACATTGTTTTCTTCACGAGATACTGAAGAAAATGAATAAAAACAGAGAAAAAGAGCC
ATGTGATTAGTGACAACTGTTGCTAACAGATACCATAGCTTGGACTTGGTACGTGATGGCAACGTATGGG
TCAACAAAAATGATTGCAGAGGGGGTGCAAAACAGTCAAGTCGAGAAAATATGAAAAACAGAAAACAAAG
AACAGAAAAATGGGTTTGAGAGTCAGTATAATTTATAAAAGAAAAATTGTACATAGAAATTAACCATTTT
TGTAGAAGAAGTTATTTTTCAAGCATCGTTAAAAATTATTCAAAGCACCTTATTTCATATTTAATTTTAA
ACATGGTTAAATGAACAACACGGTGCGCAATCAGGAAAACTTGAAATCTGAAACTGTTGTTGTGATCTTC
TTCGCAACTGTTCAGATAGCACTAGTGTAATGTTAAGAGTGCGCGAATATAATGGAATATAATGGATCAC
ACCTCCTGCCATCAGGTAAACGTCTCTGTTATCACATATTTCCAACTATTAAATTTTTACCTTTTACAGT
TTTACATTTTTTTGAAAAAAGTAACTTTTTGTCTTCAAAATCCCTGACGAAAATATCAAATATTTTAATC
GAGACTGCAGAGGAACCGATTGATGATTTGGAAAATCCAGCTTTACCTGTGTAAGAACTGAAAAGTTTCA
TAACCCTAGGGTATTCCCAGTTACATTCCCCACTGGCTAACAATAGCACCCAGTTTTTCATCACCTTTCT
TCAAATTTCTCGGCGATTTGTTAAAAACAAAATTTGTGTCCCTTCTCTGATATCTCTATGTCTCTAAACA
CAAGTTCATCGGAAAACGAAGGAGGGTAGGTGTTGGTTGGGCTCCCGAAGTGAAAATAGAAGAGCAAGAA
TAGAATATTAGAGAGAGAGTGCAGAGAGGGCGGGATAGCTCCCGGGATTCCGTTTTCTTCTTCTTTATCT
TCAACGATGATGTGTGTGCGTGTTGTATAGATTCTGTTGCTCCCCCACAACTCGCTCCGAAGGCTCAATA
CAATTCAATTGATATTGGAGGAGAGCCTACCGGAGTGGGAGGATAAGAAGAAACATAAGAAGAAGAAGAA
GAAGAAGCATGCTTCTGGTTTTTGATGCTATGAAAACGGCACAAAAAGATGATTGAGGTCCCTTTTCAAT
ACCTTCTCTCATCTTTCAAATCCCATTGAAACCTAAAACTTCTCACCACGCTTTACCATTGTTCTCCAAA
AACTTATAGCAATGTCTATAACTTTTTTATCTCTGAAAAGCAGTGTTCCATTTTTCTTTTTCCTATTTTA
TTTCAATTGTTTCTCACATTTCGTTTGGATTCTTTGCTTGTCAACCAGCTTCTTCTTCCACTTTTACCGT
CTAATTTTCAGGGCAGGGAGCCATCAAACCCACGACCACTAGATCCATCTAGAGGATCCGCCACCATGGC
TGTTGAAAACGATGCTGAGGTGCACACCATGGAAAAGTCTGGTGCTGCTGCTAACCACAACTACATCTCT
ACCTACTGCTGCTCTCCTAGATGCGCTAGACTCCTTGAGACTACAAGTGCAGCTGCTGCTGCTGCATACT
CTAGGACTCCTCTTCTCTCTGAAACCGTGCACTTCTTCAGTGAGACTGGAAGAAGGCTCGGATTCTTCAC
CAGGGATGGTGATGATTCTGATTCTCCAGACGACGATGATGATCCAGATGATCCTGATGATGATCCTGCT
CCTGCTCTTGGACCTACAGCTGCTGGTAGAAGAGGTGATAGGGATGATGCTGATCTTCTCGCTGGTGCAG
CTAGACCTATGGCTGATGCTAGAGCTTTGGCTAGGATGGGAGGATCTTCTGGTTCTGGATCTACCCAGTC
TACCAGAAAAAGAAACGGTGCTGGTGGAAGGTCATCTAGGCTTGCTGATGGACCTGATAACGATCTCTTC
ATTGCTGGAAACCAGGGTGGTGGTGGACTTTTCGGAGGACTTACTTGGCAGGATCTTTGGCAGAAGCTCC
TCAAGTTCTACCTCATTCCTGGTGAGCCATTCCTCACCTGGTGGGATTACTTCATGGTTCTCGTGGCTGT
GACCAACGGAATCACTATCCCTTTTATCGCTGCTTTCAGATACCTCTTCACCGGATCTTTCATCGTGCAG
TACGCTCTCGATGTGATCTACCTTATCGATATCTTCATCAAGTTCCACGTGTCATACCTCGATAGAGGAT
TCTACGTGATCTTCCCTAAAGAAATGGCTATGCACTACATGAGGTCTTGGGAGTTCTCTTTCGATCTTTT
CACCAACCTCCCTTTCGATTTGATCGCTCTCTCTTGGTCTAACTCTGCTGTGCCTGGTGAGGTGCTCTAC
TTCTTGTCTATCGTGAGACTCCACAAGTTGATGAGGACCTTCAAGCTCCTCTGGTGGTTCCACAAAGAAG
AGAAGAGACTCAACGCTCAGGCTGTGTTCCAGATGTACAAGTTCACCATCTACATCACCCTCATCACCCA
CTGGTGTACCTGCATCTGGTACGTTTTGGCTTGCCCTGATCAGTGCGTTACACCTTCTTGGGCTACTGAT
CCTAACCAGAACCCTGATTTCTCTGATAGGCTCTCTATGTACGTGTACGCACTCTACTGGACCGTGATGA
CTATGACTACTACCGGATACGGTGATGTGCACGCTACCAACGATAGAGAGAGGATCTGGTCTATCATCTG
CATGATCACCGGTGTGTTCCTCTACGGATACGTGTCAGGTACTATCGCTTCTTCACTCTCTAACCTCGAT
TCAAGAAGGGTGGCATACAGGCAGAAGGTTGAGGCTATCAAGCAGTACATGCTCGATCAGAACATGGATA
AGGATATGCAGAAGAGGGTTACCGGTTGGTACGAGTACACTTGGGAGAGGAACAAGGGAATCGATGTTAT
CAACGTGTTCAACGATCTCCCATCTAACTTCAGGGCTGAGGTTGCACTCTCTGTGAACGAGGATATCATC
GAGAAGGCTCCTATCTTCAGAAACACCTCTCTCGGATTCAGAAGGATGCTCTCAATCGCTATGAGGATCA
ACTTCTTCACCGCTGATACCTACATCGTGCACAGAGGTGAGATCGGAAAAGAGATGTTCTTCGTTGTTCA
GGGAAGAGTGGATGTGCTCAACCACGATGAGTCTAAGCCTATCTCTTCTATGGTTGAGGGATCTTACTTC
GGAGAGTATATGCTCATCCTCGGAAACGTGTGTGAGGCTTCTGCTATCGCTGTGTGCAACTGTGATGTGT
ACGTGCTCTCTAAGGATGATTACGATCAGGCTTGCGCTAACTACCCTGAGGATGCTAACAAGGTTCTCGC
TGCTACCAAGGATGCTTACCAGAAGCAACTTGAGAAGCAGCAGAGGTCACAGAGAAAGAAATCTACCGAT
GATTTCGATCTCGGAACTACCAGTGGACTCCTTGGAGTTGGAGGTGCTACTAACCTTACCGTTATGCCTT
CTGTGATCATGGAAGAGATGGGATCTACTATGGGAATGGCTTCTCCACCTCAGTCTGGTGTTCAAACTAG
AAGGGCTTCAGGTGATGATGCTAGGAAGTCTAGGCCTACTCTCACTGTGCCTGAAGAGGATCTCGAGAAG
GTACCCGCGGCCGCCACCATGGTGAGCAAGGGCGAGGAGCTGTTCACCGGGGTGGTGCCCATCCTGGTCG
AGCTGGACGGCGACGTAAACGGCCACAAGTTCAGCGTGTCCGGCGAGGGCGAGGGCGATGCCACCTACGG
CAAGCTGACCCTGAAGTTCATCTGCACCACCGGCAAGCTGCCCGTGCCCTGGCCCACCCTCGTGACCACC
TTCGGCTACGGCCTGCAGTGCTTCGCCCGCTACCCCGACCACATGAAGCAGCACGACTTCTTCAAGTCCG
CCATGCCCGAAGGCTACGTCCAGGAGCGCACCATCTTCTTCAAGGACGACGGCAACTACAAGACCCGCGC
CGAGGTGAAGTTCGAGGGCGACACCCTGGTGAACCGCATCGAGCTGAAGGGCATCGACTTCAAGGAGGAC
GGCAACATCCTGGGGCACAAGCTGGAGTACAACTACAACAGCCACAACGTCTATATCATGGCCGACAAGC
AGAAGAACGGCATCAAGGTGAACTTCAAGATCCGCCACAACATCGAGGACGGCAGCGTGCAGCTCGCCGA
CCACTACCAGCAGAACACCCCCATCGGCGACGGCCCCGTGCTGCTGCCCGACAACCACTACCTGAGCTAC
CAGTCCGCCCTGAGCAAAGACCCCAACGAGAAGCGCGATCACATGGTCCTGCTGGAGTTCGTGACCGCCG
CCGGGATCACTCTCGGCATGGACGAGCTGTACAAGTAAAGAATTCCAACTGAGCGCCGGTCGCTACCATT
ACCAACTTGTCTGGTGTCAAAAATAATAGGGGCCGCTGTCATCAGAGTAAGTTTAAACTGAGTTCTACTA
ACTAACGAGTAATATTTAAATTTTCAGCATCTCGCGCCCGTGCCTCTGACTTCTAAGTCCAATTACTCTT
CAACATCCCTACATGCTCTTTCTCCCTGTGCTCCCACCCCCTATTTTTGTTATTATCAAAAAACTTCTCT
TAATTTCTTTGTTTTTTAGCTTCTTTTAAGTCACCTCTAACAATGAAATTGTGTAGATTCAAAAATAGAA
TTAATTCGTAATAAAAAGTCGAAAAAAATTGTGCTCCCTCCCCCCATTAATAATAATTCTATCCCAAAAT
CTACACAATGTTCTGTGTACACTTCTTATGTTTTTTACTTCTGATAAATTTTTTTGAAACATCATAGAAA
AAACCGCACACAAAATACCTTATCATATGTTACGTTTCAGTTTATGACCGCAATTTTTATTTCTTCGCAC
GTCTGGGCCTCTCATGACGTCAAATCATGCTCATCGTGAAAAAGTTTTGGAGTATTTTTGGAATTTTTCA
ATCAAGTGAAAGTTTATGAAATTAATTTTCCTGCTTTTGCTTTTTGGGGTTTCCCCTATTGTTTGTCAAG
ATTTCGAGGACGGCGTTTTTCTTGCTAAAATCACAAGTATTGATGAGCACGATGCAAGAAAGATCGGAAG
AAGGTTTGGGTTTGAGGCTCAGTGGAAGGTGAGTAGAAGTTGATAATTTGAAAGTGGAGTAGTGTCTATG
GGGTTTTTGCCTTAAATGACAGAATACATTCCCAATATACCAAACATAACTGTTTCCTACTAGTCGGCCG
TACGGGCCCTTTCGTCTCGCGCGTTTCGGTGATGACGGTGAAAACCTCTGACACATGCAGCTCCCGGAGA
CGGTCACAGCTTGTCTGTAAGCGGATGCCGGGAGCAGACAAGCCCGTCAGGGCGCGTCAGCGGGTGTTGG
CGGGTGTCGGGGCTGGCTTAACTATGCGGCATCAGAGCAGATTGTACTGAGAGTGCACCATATGCGGTGT
GAAATACCGCACAGATGCGTAAGGAGAAAATACCGCATCAGGCGGCCTTAAGGGCCTCGTGATACGCCTA
TTTTTATAGGTTAATGTCATGATAATAATGGTTTCTTAGACGTCAGGTGGCACTTTTCGGGGAAATGTGC
GCGGAACCCCTATTTGTTTATTTTTCTAAATACATTCAAATATGTATCCGCTCATGAGACAATAACCCTG
ATAAATGCTTCAATAATATTGAAAAAGGAAGAGTATGAGTATTCAACATTTCCGTGTCGCCCTTATTCCC
TTTTTTGCGGCATTTTGCCTTCCTGTTTTTGCTCACCCAGAAACGCTGGTGAAAGTAAAAGATGCTGAAG
ATCAGTTGGGTGCACGAGTGGGTTACATCGAACTGGATCTCAACAGCGGTAAGATCCTTGAGAGTTTTCG
CCCCGAAGAACGTTTTCCAATGATGAGCACTTTTAAAGTTCTGCTATGTGGCGCGGTATTATCCCGTATT
GACGCCGGGCAAGAGCAACTCGGTCGCCGCATACACTATTCTCAGAATGACTTGGTTGAGTACTCACCAG
TCACAGAAAAGCATCTTACGGATGGCATGACAGTAAGAGAATTATGCAGTGCTGCCATAACCATGAGTGA
TAACACTGCGGCCAACTTACTTCTGACAACGATCGGAGGACCGAAGGAGCTAACCGCTTTTTTGCACAAC
ATGGGGGATCATGTAACTCGCCTTGATCGTTGGGAACCGGAGCTGAATGAAGCCATACCAAACGACGAGC
GTGACACCACGATGCCTGTAGCAATGGCAACAACGTTGCGCAAACTATTAACTGGCGAACTACTTACTCT
AGCTTCCCGGCAACAATTAATAGACTGGATGGAGGCGGATAAAGTTGCAGGACCACTTCTGCGCTCGGCC
CTTCCGGCTGGCTGGTTTATTGCTGATAAATCTGGAGCCGGTGAGCGTGGGTCTCGCGGTATCATTGCAG
CACTGGGGCCAGATGGTAAGCCCTCCCGTATCGTAGTTATCTACACGACGGGGAGTCAGGCAACTATGGA
TGAACGAAATAGACAGATCGCTGAGATAGGTGCCTCACTGATTAAGCATTGGTAACTGTCAGACCAAGTT
TACTCATATATACTTTAGATTGATTTAAAACTTCATTTTTAATTTAAAAGGATCTAGGTGAAGATCCTTT
TTGATAATCTCATGACCAAAATCCCTTAACGTGAGTTTTCGTTCCACTGAGCGTCAGACCCCGTAGAAAA
GATCAAAGGATCTTCTTGAGATCCTTTTTTTCTGCGCGTAATCTGCTGCTTGCAAACAAAAAAACCACCG
CTACCAGCGGTGGTTTGTTTGCCGGATCAAGAGCTACCAACTCTTTTTCCGAAGGTAACTGGCTTCAGCA
GAGCGCAGATACCAAATACTGTTCTTCTAGTGTAGCCGTAGTTAGGCCACCACTTCAAGAACTCTGTAGC
ACCGCCTACATACCTCGCTCTGCTAATCCTGTTACCAGTGGCTGCTGCCAGTGGCGATAAGTCGTGTCTT
ACCGGGTTGGACTCAAGACGATAGTTACCGGATAAGGCGCAGCGGTCGGGCTGAACGGGGGGTTCGTGCA
CACAGCCCAGCTTGGAGCGAACGACCTACACCGAACTGAGATACCTACAGCGTGAGCTATGAGAAAGCGC
CACGCTTCCCGAAGGGAGAAAGGCGGACAGGTATCCGGTAAGCGGCAGGGTCGGAACAGGAGAGCGCACG
AGGGAGCTTCCAGGGGGAAACGCCTGGTATCTTTATAGTCCTGTCGGGTTTCGCCACCTCTGACTTGAGC
GTCGATTTTTGTGATGCTCGTCAGGGGGGCGGAGCCTATGGAAAAACGCCAGCAACGCGGCCTTTTTACG
GTTCCTGGCCTTTTGCTGGCCTTTTGCTCACATGTTCTTTCCTGCGTTATCCCCTGATTCTGTGGATAAC
CGTATTACCGCCTTTGAGTGAGCTGATACCGCTCGCCGCAGCCGAACGACCGAGCGCAGCGAGTCAGTGA
GCGAGGAAGCGGAAGAGCGCCCAATACGCAAACCGCCTCTCCCCGCGCGTTGGCCGATTCATTAATGCAG
CTGGCACGACAGGTTTCCCGACTGGAAAGCGGGCAGTGAGCGCAACGCAATTAATGTGAGTTAGCTCACT
CATTAGGCACCCCAGGCTTTACACTTTATGCTTCCGGCTCGTATGTTGTGTGGAATTGTGAGCGGATAAC
AATTTCACACAGGAAACAGCTATGACCATGATTACGCCAAGCTGTAAGTTTAAACATGATCTTACTAACT
AACTATTCTCATTTAAATTTTCAGAGCTTAAAAATGGCTGAAATCACTCACAAC
